>Addgene plasmid #39366 | TAL2008 | depositor partial sequence | sequence record 49668 | TAL2008 sequence 926 bps
GAACCTGACCCCAGACCAGGTAGTCGCAATCGCGTCAAACGGAGGGGGAAAGCAAGCCCTGGAAACCGTG
CAAAGGTTGTTGCCGGTCCTTTGTCAAGACCACGGCCTTACACCGGAGCAAGTCGTGGCCATTGCATCCC
ACGACGGTGGCAAACAGGCTCTTGAGACGGTTCAGAGACTTCTCCCAGTTCTCTGTCAAGCCCACGGGCT
GACTCCCGATCAAGTTGTAGCGATTGCGTCGAACATTGGAGGGAAACAAGCATTGGAGACTGTCCAACGG
CTCCTTCCCGTGTTGTGTCAAGCCCACGGTTTGACGCCTGCACAAGTGGTCGCCATCGCCAACAACAACG
GCGGTAAGCAGGCGCTGGAAACAGTACAGCGCCTGCTGCCTGTACTGTGCCAGGATCATGGACTGACCCC
AGACCAGGTAGTCGCAATCGCGTCACATGACGGGGGAAAGCAAGCCCTGGAAACCGTGCAAAGGTTGTTG
CCGGTCCTTTGTCAAGACCACGGCCTTACACCGGAGCAAGTCGTGGCCATTGCAAATAATAACGGTGGCA
AACAGGCTCTTGAGACGGTTCAGAGACTTCTCCCAGTTCTCTGTCAAGCCCACGGGCTGACTCCCGATCA
AGTTGTAGCGATTGCGTCCAACGGTGGAGGGAAACAAGCATTGGAGACTGTCCAACGGCTCCTTCCCGTG
TTGTGTCAAGCCCACGGTTTGACGCCTGCACAAGTGGTCGCCATCGCCAACAACAACGGCGGTAAGCAGG
CGCTGGAAACAGTACAGCGCCTGCTGCCTGTACTGTGCCAGGATCATGGACTGACCCCAGACCAGGTAGT
CGCAATCGCGTCAAACGGAGGGGGAAAGCAAGCCCTGGAAACCGTGCAAAGGTTGTTGCCGGTCCTTTGT
CAAGACCACGGCCTGA
