>Addgene plasmid #39366 | TAL2008 | addgene partial sequence | sequence record 52641 | JDS-TALEN-F 5'-TAGGGGTCGGTAAACAGTGG-3'
ACTGTGGCGGGTGAGCTTAGGGGGCCTCCGCTCCAGCTCGACACCGGGCAGCTGCTGAAGATCGCGAAGA
GAGGGGGAGTAACAGCGGTAGAGGCAGTGCACGCCTGGCGCAATGCGCTCACCGGGGCCCCCTTGAACCT
GACCCCAGACCAGGTAGTCGCAATCGCGTCAAACGGAGGGGGAAAGCAAGCCCTGGAAACCGTGCAAAGG
TTGTTGCCGGTCCTTTGTCAAGACCACGGCCTTACACCGGAGCAAGTCGTGGCCATTGCATCCCACGACG
GTGGCAAACAGGCTCTTGAGACGGTTCAGAGACTTCTCCCAGTTCTCTGTCAAGCCCACGGGCTGACTCC
CGATCAAGTTGTAGCGATTGCGTCGAACATTGGAGGGAAACAAGCATTGGAGACTGTCCAACGGCTCCTT
CCCGTGTTGTGTCAAGCCCACGGTTTGACGCCTGCACAAGTGGTCGCCATCGCCAACAACAACGGCGGTA
AGCAGGCGCTGGAAACAGTACAGCGCCTGCTGCCTGTACTGTGCCAGGATCATGGACTGACCCCAGACCA
GGTAGTCGCAATCGCGTCACATGACGGGGGAAAGCAAGCCCTGGAAACCGTGCAAAGGTTGTTGCCGGTC
CTTTGTCAAGACCACGGCCTTACACCGGAGCAAGTCGTGGCCATTGCAAATAATAACGGTGGCAAACAGG
CTCTTGAGACGGTTCAGAGACTTCTCCCAGTTCTCTGTCAAGCCCACGGGCTGACTCCCGATCAAGTTGT
AGCGATTGCGTCCAACGGTGGAGGGAAACAA
