[The description below was written by a language model from this plasmid's Addgene catalogue record.]
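Description:
TAL2008 is a mammalian expression plasmid encoding the left monomer of a TALEN pair directed against the eGFP reporter gene (insert name eGFP-TALEN-05-Left). It is built on the JDS71 backbone, a 6447 bp TALEN expression vector, into which a 926 bp array of TAL effector repeats was inserted by restriction cloning at BsmBI sites. BsmBI is a type IIS enzyme, and both sites were destroyed during cloning, leaving a seamless in-frame junction with the backbone-encoded sequences. The plasmid is maintained at high copy in E. coli under ampicillin selection. The record does not describe the origin of replication or any mammalian selection marker. The species field lists human, although the insert name indicates that the designed target is eGFP.

Expression is driven by the CMV promoter, and the vector type also notes T7, suggesting that a T7 promoter is available for in vitro transcription of the nuclease mRNA. The backbone supplies an N-terminal 3X FLAG tag for detection and a C-terminal wild-type FokI nuclease domain, so the inserted repeat array is expressed as a tagged TALE–FokI fusion. The repeats specify the DNA half-site this monomer recognises. Because FokI cleaves only as a dimer, this construct is meant to be co-delivered with the matching right-hand TALEN, so that the two monomers bind flanking half-sites and introduce a double-strand break in the spacer between them. Constructs of this series were made by the FLASH high-throughput assembly method. An eGFP-targeted pair is typically used to measure nuclease activity through disruption of eGFP fluorescence in reporter cells. The depositor cautions that the repetitive TALE array is prone to recombination and recommends verifying the plasmid by diagnostic digest before use.
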