Addgene plasmid #39366: TAL2008
Depositing lab: Keith Joung. Depositing organization: Massachusetts General Hospital. Publication: FLASH assembly of TALENs for high-throughput genome editing. Reyon D, Tsai SQ, Khayter C, Foden JA, Sander JD, Joung JK. Nat Biotechnol. 2012 Apr 8. doi: 10.1038/nbt.2170. PubMed 22484455.
Backbone
  Vector backbone: JDS71
  Backbone manufacturer: Joung lab (Addgene Plasmid # 32287)
  Backbone size w/o insert (bp): 6447
  Vector type: Mammalian Expression ; T7
Growth in bacteria
  Bacterial resistance: Ampicillin, 100 μg/mL
  Growth temperature: 37°C
  Growth strain: XL1 Blue
  Copy number: High Copy
Gene/Insert
  Gene/Insert name: eGFP-TALEN-05-Left
  Species: H. sapiens (human)
  Insert size (bp): 926
  Promoter: CMV
  Tag / fusion protein: 3X Flag (N terminal on backbone); WT FOKI (C terminal on backbone)
  Cloning method: Restriction Enzyme; 5′ cloning site BsmBI (destroyed during cloning); 3′ cloning site BsmBI (destroyed during cloning)
  Sequencing primers: 5′ CMV-F
Terms and licenses: Academic/Nonprofit Terms; Industry Terms: Not Available to Industry
Depositor comments: Target binding site: TTCAGCGTGTC To reduce the chance of recombination in this plasmid, do not grow in liquid culture for more than 12-14 hours. It is strongly recommended that users perform a diagnostic digest to verify this plasmid prior to use. For example, a double digest of the plasmid with BamHI and KpnI should result in two bands at 1.6kb and 5.8kb
How to cite: TAL2008 was a gift from Keith Joung (Addgene plasmid # 39366 ; http://n2t.net/addgene:39366 ; RRID:Addgene_39366)
